Addgene plasmid #186547: pBAD-FOLD6
Purpose: FOLD6 "hyperfolder" green fluorescent protein: bacterial expression plasmid
Depositing lab: Gregory Petsko. Depositing organization: Cornell University. Publication: Chemically stable fluorescent proteins for advanced microscopy. Campbell BC, Paez-Segala MG, Looger LL, Petsko GA, Liu CF. Nat Methods. 2022 Nov 7. pii: 10.1038/s41592-022-01660-7. doi: 10.1038/s41592-022-01660-7. PubMed 36344833.
Backbone
  Vector backbone: pBAD/His-B
  Backbone manufacturer: Invitrogen
  Vector type: Bacterial Expression
Growth in bacteria
  Bacterial resistance: Ampicillin, 100 μg/mL
  Growth temperature: 37°C
  Growth strain: DH5alpha
  Copy number: Low Copy
Gene/Insert
  Gene/Insert name: FOLD6
  Species: Synthetic
  Insert size (bp): 720
  Mutation: mGreenLantern-C48S/V68L/C70V/K101E/T105Y/S147P/K149N/K206V/K221L/R223F/D234N
  Promoter: araB
  Tag / fusion protein: 6xHis (N terminal on insert)
  Cloning method: Restriction Enzyme; 5′ cloning site BglII (not destroyed); 3′ cloning site EcoRI (not destroyed)
  Sequencing primers: 5′ pBAD-F (ATGCCATAGCATTTTTATCCA); 3′ pBAD-R (GATTTAATCTGTATCAGG)
Terms and licenses: Academic/Nonprofit Terms; Industry Terms: Not Available to Industry
Depositor comments: Backbone is identical to that of Addgene #37129 (several amino acids between the FP insert and His-tag are removed).
How to cite: pBAD-FOLD6 was a gift from Gregory Petsko (Addgene plasmid # 186547 ; http://n2t.net/addgene:186547 ; RRID:Addgene_186547)
