[The description below was written by a language model from this plasmid's Addgene catalogue record and pLannotate feature annotations shown in this document.]
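Description:
pBAD-FOLD6 is a bacterial expression plasmid built on the Invitrogen pBAD/His-B backbone for arabinose-inducible production of FOLD6, a synthetic "hyperfolder" green fluorescent protein. The sequenced record is 4,719 nt. The plasmid replicates in E. coli from a ColE1/pMB1-type origin accompanied by the pBR322 bom (basis of mobility) region. Only a short fragment of the rop gene is annotated, and the catalogue entry lists the plasmid as low copy, although the automated annotation labels the origin generically as high-copy. Selection is by ampicillin through the β-lactamase (AmpR) gene under its own bla promoter.

The 720 bp insert is cloned between BglII and EcoRI sites, both retained, downstream of the araBAD (araB) promoter. The divergently transcribed araC gene, which spans the numbering origin of the circular map, encodes the regulator that represses the promoter in the absence of L-arabinose and activates it when the sugar is present, giving tight and titratable control. An N-terminal 6xHis tag lies just upstream of the fluorescent protein coding sequence for metal-affinity purification. The depositor notes that several amino acids normally found between the His tag and the insert in this backbone have been removed. Transcription ends at the rrnB T1 and T2 terminators, with an adjacent 5S rRNA segment carried over from the rrnB region.

The annotation tool identifies the coding sequence as mGreenLantern because FOLD6 derives from it, carrying eleven substitutions (C48S, V68L, C70V, K101E, T105Y, S147P, K149N, K206V, K221L, R223F, D234N). According to the record, the plasmid is for bacterial expression of this protein, which was developed in work on chemically stable fluorescent proteins for advanced microscopy.
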