Features (pLannotate 1.2.2; 12 found; start..end, strand, type, name):
     29..313     +  promoter       araBAD promoter: araBAD; promoter of the L-arabinose operon of E. coli; the araC regulatory gene is transcribed in the opposite direction (Guzman et al., 1995)
    356..373     +  CDS            6xHis: 6xHis affinity tag
    383..1102    +  CDS            mGreenLantern: monomeric GFP derivative that displays exceptionally high brightness in cells (Campbell et al., 2020)
   1199..1314    +  ncRNA          5S rRNA: Accession: RF00001 - 5S ribosomal RNA
   1318..1404    +  terminator     rrnB T1 terminator: Escherichia coli rrnB; transcription terminator T1 from the E. coli rrnB gene
   1496..1523    +  terminator     rrnB T2 terminator: transcription terminator T2 from the E. coli rrnB gene
   1542..1633    +  promoter       AmpR promoter: bla
   1634..2494    +  CDS            AmpR: β-lactamase; bla; confers resistance to ampicillin, carbenicillin, and related antibiotics
   2665..3253    +  rep_origin     ori: high-copy-number ColE1/pMB1/pBR322/pUC origin of replication
   3439..3579    -  misc_feature   bom: basis of mobility region from pBR322
   3681..3721    -  CDS            rop (fragment): Rop protein, which maintains plasmids at low copy number; rop
   3843..2       -  CDS            araC (across the origin): L-arabinose regulatory protein; araC
>Addgene plasmid #186547 | pBAD-FOLD6 | addgene full sequence | sequence record 368145 | Addgene NGS Result
ATACTTTTCATACTCCCGCCATTCAGAGAAGAAACCAATTGTCCATATTGCATCAGACATTGCCGTCACT
GCGTCTTTTACTGGCTCTTCTCGCTAACCAAACCGGTAACCCCGCTTATTAAAAGCATTCTGTAACAAAG
CGGGACCAAAGCCATGACAAAAACGCGTAACAAAAGTGTCTATAATCACGGCAGAAAAGTCCACATTGAT
TATTTGCACGGCGTCACACTTTGCTATGCCATAGCATTTTTATCCATAAGATTAGCGGATCCTACCTGAC
GCTTTTTATCGCAACTCTCTACTGTTTCTCCATACCCGTTTTTTGGGCTAACAGGAGGAATTAACCATGG
GGAGCCACCATCACCATCACCATGGCAGATCTATGGTGAGCAAGGGCGAGGAGCTGTTCACCGGGGTGGT
GCCCATCCTGGTCGAGCTGGACGGCGACGTAAACGGCCACAAGTTCAGCGTCCGCGGCGAGGGCGAGGGC
GATGCCACCAACGGCAAGCTGACCCTGAAGTTCATCTCCACCACCGGCAAGCTGCCCGTGCCCTGGCCCA
CCCTCGTGACCACCTTAGGCTACGGCCTGGCCGTGTTCGCCCGCTACCCCGACCACATGAAGCAGCACGA
CTTCTTCAAGTCCGCCATGCCCGAAGGCTACGTCCAGGAGCGCACCATCTCTTTCGAGGACGACGGTTAC
TACAAGACCCGCGCCGAGGTGAAGTTCGAGGGCGACACCCTGGTGAACCGCATCGTGCTGAAGGGCATCG
ACTTCAAGGAGGACGGCAACATCCTGGGGCACAAGCTGGAGTACAACTTCAACCCCCACAACGTCTATAT
CACGGCCGACAAGCAGAAGAACGGCATCAAGGCTAACTTCAAGACCCGCCACAACGTTGAGGACGGCGGC
GTGCAGCTCGCCGACCACTACCAGCAGAACACCCCCATCGGCGACGGCCCCGTGCTGCTGCCCGACAACC
ACTACCTGAGCCATCAGTCCGTCCTGAGCAAAGACCCCAACGAGAAGCGCGATCACATGGTCCTGCTGGA
GTTCGTGACCGCCGCCGGGATTACACATGACATGAACGAGCTGTACAAGTAAGAATTCGAAGCTTGGCTG
TTTTGGTGGATGAGAGAAGATTTTCAGCCTGATACAGATTAAATCAGAACGCAGAAGCGGTCTGATAAAA
CAGAATTTGCCTGGCGGCAGTAGCGCGGTGGTCCCACCTGACCCCATGCCGAACTCAGAAGTGAAACGCC
GTAGCGCCGATGGTAGTGTGGGGTCTCCCCATGCGAGAGTAGGGAACTGCCAGGCATCAAATAAAACGAA
AGGCTCAGTCGAAAGACTGGGCCTTTCGTTTTATCTGTTGTTTGTCGGTGAACGCTCTCCTGAGTAGGAC
AAATCCGCCGGGAGCGGATTTGAACGTTGCGAAGCAACGGCCCGGAGGGTGGCGGGCAGGACGCCCGCCA
TAAACTGCCAGGCATCAAATTAAGCAGAAGGCCATCCTGACGGATGGCCTTTTTGCGTTTCTACAAACTC
TTTTGTTTATTTTTCTAAATACATTCAAATATGTATCCGCTCATGAGACAATAACCCTGATAAATGCTTC
AATAATATTGAAAAAGGAAGAGTATGAGTATTCAACATTTCCGTGTCGCCCTTATTCCCTTTTTTGCGGC
ATTTTGCCTTCCTGTTTTTGCTCACCCAGAAACGCTGGTGAAAGTAAAAGATGCTGAAGATCAGTTGGGT
GCACGAGTGGGTTACATCGAACTGGATCTCAACAGCGGTAAGATCCTTGAGAGTTTTCGCCCCGAAGAAC
GTTTTCCAATGATGAGCACTTTTAAAGTTCTGCTATGTGGCGCGGTATTATCCCGTGTTGACGCCGGGCA
AGAGCAACTCGGTCGCCGCATACACTATTCTCAGAATGACTTGGTTGAGTACTCACCAGTCACAGAAAAG
CATCTTACGGATGGCATGACAGTAAGAGAATTATGCAGTGCTGCCATAACCATGAGTGATAACACTGCGG
CCAACTTACTTCTGACAACGATCGGAGGACCGAAGGAGCTAACCGCTTTTTTGCACAACATGGGGGATCA
TGTAACTCGCCTTGATCGTTGGGAACCGGAGCTGAATGAAGCCATACCAAACGACGAGCGTGACACCACG
ATGCCTGTAGCAATGGCAACAACGTTGCGCAAACTATTAACTGGCGAACTACTTACTCTAGCTTCCCGGC
AACAATTAATAGACTGGATGGAGGCGGATAAAGTTGCAGGACCACTTCTGCGCTCGGCCCTTCCGGCTGG
CTGGTTTATTGCTGATAAATCTGGAGCCGGTGAGCGTGGGTCTCGCGGTATCATTGCAGCACTGGGGCCA
GATGGTAAGCCCTCCCGTATCGTAGTTATCTACACGACGGGGAGTCAGGCAACTATGGATGAACGAAATA
GACAGATCGCTGAGATAGGTGCCTCACTGATTAAGCATTGGTAACTGTCAGACCAAGTTTACTCATATAT
ACTTTAGATTGATTTAAAACTTCATTTTTAATTTAAAAGGATCTAGGTGAAGATCCTTTTTGATAATCTC
ATGACCAAAATCCCTTAACGTGAGTTTTCGTTCCACTGAGCGTCAGACCCCGTAGAAAAGATCAAAGGAT
CTTCTTGAGATCCTTTTTTTCTGCGCGTAATCTGCTGCTTGCAAACAAAAAAACCACCGCTACCAGCGGT
GGTTTGTTTGCCGGATCAAGAGCTACCAACTCTTTTTCCGAAGGTAACTGGCTTCAGCAGAGCGCAGATA
CCAAATACTGTCCTTCTAGTGTAGCCGTAGTTAGGCCACCACTTCAAGAACTCTGTAGCACCGCCTACAT
ACCTCGCTCTGCTAATCCTGTTACCAGTGGCTGCTGCCAGTGGCGATAAGTCGTGTCTTACCGGGTTGGA
CTCAAGACGATAGTTACCGGATAAGGCGCAGCGGTCGGGCTGAACGGGGGGTTCGTGCACACAGCCCAGC
TTGGAGCGAACGACCTACACCGAACTGAGATACCTACAGCGTGAGCTATGAGAAAGCGCCACGCTTCCCG
AAGGGAGAAAGGCGGACAGGTATCCGGTAAGCGGCAGGGTCGGAACAGGAGAGCGCACGAGGGAGCTTCC
AGGGGGAAACGCCTGGTATCTTTATAGTCCTGTCGGGTTTCGCCACCTCTGACTTGAGCGTCGATTTTTG
TGATGCTCGTCAGGGGGGCGGAGCCTATGGAAAAACGCCAGCAACGCGGCCTTTTTACGGTTCCTGGCCT
TTTGCTGGCCTTTTGCTCACATGTTCTTTCCTGCGTTATCCCCTGATTCTGTGGATAACCGTATTACCGC
CTTTGAGTGAGCTGATACCGCTCGCCGCAGCCGAACGACCGAGCGCAGCGAGTCAGTGAGCGAGGAAGCG
GAAGAGCGCCTGATGCGGTATTTTCTCCTTACGCATCTGTGCGGTATTTCACACCGCATATGGTGCACTC
TCAGTACAATCTGCTCTGATGCCGCATAGTTAAGCCAGTATACACTCCGCTATCGCTACGTGACTGGGTC
ATGGCTGCGCCCCGACACCCGCCAACACCCGCTGACGCGCCCTGACGGGCTTGTCTGCTCCCGGCATCCG
CTTACAGACAAGCTGTGACCGTCTCCGGGAGCTGCATGTGTCAGAGGTTTTCACCGTCATCACCGAAACG
CGCGAGGCAGCAGATCAATTCGCGCGCGAAGGCGAAGCGGCATGCATAATGTGCCTGTCAAATGGACGAA
GCAGGGATTCTGCAAACCCTATGCTACTCCGTCAAGCCGTCAATTGTCTGATTCGTTACCAATTATGACA
ACTTGACGGCTACATCATTCACTTTTTCTTCACAACCGGCACGGAACTCGCTCGGGCTGGCCCCGGTGCA
TTTTTTAAATACCCGCGAGAAATAGAGTTGATCGTCAAAACCAACATTGCGACCGACGGTGGCGATAGGC
ATCCGGGTGGTGCTCAAAAGCAGCTTCGCCTGGCTGATACGTTGGTCCTCGCGCCAGCTTAAGACGCTAA
TCCCTAACTGCTGGCGGAAAAGATGTGACAGACGCGACGGCGACAAGCAAACATGCTGTGCGACGCTGGC
GATATCAAAATTGCTGTCTGCCAGGTGATCGCTGATGTACTGACAAGCCTCGCGTACCCGATTATCCATC
GGTGGATGGAGCGACTCGTTAATCGCTTCCATGCGCCGCAGTAACAATTGCTCAAGCAGATTTATCGCCA
GCAGCTCCGAATAGCGCCCTTCCCCTTGCCCGGCGTTAATGATTTGCCCAAACAGGTCGCTGAAATGCGG
CTGGTGCGCTTCATCCGGGCGAAAGAACCCCGTATTGGCAAATATTGACGGCCAGTTAAGCCATTCATGC
CAGTAGGCGCGCGGACGAAAGTAAACCCACTGGTGATACCATTCGCGAGCCTCCGGATGACGACCGTAGT
GATGAATCTCTCCTGGCGGGAACAGCAAAATATCACCCGGTCGGCAAACAAATTCTCGTCCCTGATTTTT
CACCACCCCCTGACCGCGAATGGTGAGATTGAGAATATAACCTTTCATTCCCAGCGGTCGGTCGATAAAA
AAATCGAGATAACCGTTGGCCTCAATCGGCGTTAAACCCGCCACCAGATGGGCATTAAACGAGTATCCCG
GCAGCAGGGGATCATTTTGCGCTTCAGCC
